>Addgene plasmid #82290 | pDONR223_SETD8_WT | addgene full sequence | sequence record 165362 | Addgene NGS result
CACTGAGCGTCAGACCCCGTAGAAAAGATCAAAGGATCTTCTTGAGATCCTTTTTTTCTGCGCGTAATCT
GCTGCTTGCAAACAAAAAAACCACCGCTACCAGCGGTGGTTTGTTTGCCGGATCAAGAGCTACCAACTCT
TTTTCCGAAGGTAACTGGCTTCAGCAGAGCGCAGATACCAAATACTGTTCTTCTAGTGTAGCCGTAGTTA
GGCCACCACTTCAAGAACTCTGTAGCACCGCCTACATACCTCGCTCTGCTAATCCTGTTACCAGTGGCTG
CTGCCAGTGGCGATAAGTCGTGTCTTACCGGGTTGGACTCAAGACGATAGTTACCGGATAAGGCGCAGCG
GTCGGGCTGAACGGGGGGTTCGTGCACACAGCCCAGCTTGGAGCGAACGACCTACACCGAACTGAGATAC
CTACAGCGTGAGCTATGAGAAAGCGCCACGCTTCCCGAAGGGAGAAAGGCGGACAGGTATCCGGTAAGCG
GCAGGGTCGGAACAGGAGAGCGCACGAGGGAGCTTCCAGGGGGAAACGCCTGGTATCTTTATAGTCCTGT
CGGGTTTCGCCACCTCTGACTTGAGCGTCGATTTTTGTGATGCTCGTCAGGGGGGCGGAGCCTATGGAAA
AACGCCAGCAACGCGGCCTTTTTACGGTTCCTGGCCTTTTGCTGGCCTTTTGCTCACATGTTCTTTCCTG
CGTTATCCCCTGATTCTGTGGATAACCGTATTACCGCCTTTGAGTGAGCTGATACCGCTCGCCGCAGCCG
AACGACCGAGCGCAGCGAGTCAGTGAGCGAGGAAGCGGAAGAGCGCCCAATACGCAAACCGCCTCTCCCC
GCGCGTTGGCCGATTCATTAATGCAGCTGGCACGACAGGTTTCCCGACTGGAAAGCGGGCAGTGAGCGCA
ACGCAATTAATACGCGTACCGCTAGCCAGGAAGAGTTTGTAGAAACGCAAAAAGGCCATCCGTCAGGATG
GCCTTCTGCTTAGTTTGATGCCTGGCAGTTTATGGCGGGCGTCCTGCCCGCCACCCTCCGGGCCGTTGCT
TCACAACGTTCAAATCCGCTCCCGGCGGATTTGTCCTACTCAGGAGAGCGTTCACCGACAAACAACAGAT
AAAACGAAAGGCCCAGTCTTCCGACTGAGCCTTTCGTTTTATTTGATGCCTGGCAGTTCCCTACTCTCGC
GTTAACGCTAGCATGGATGTTTTCCCAGTCACGACGTTGTAAAACGACGGCCAGTCTTAAGCTCGGGCCC
CAAATAATGATTTTATTTTGACTGATAGTGACCTGTTCGTTGCAACAAATTGATGAGCAATGCTTTTTTA
TAATGCCAACTTTGTACAAAAAAGTTGGCATGGCTAGAGGCAGGAAGATGTCCAAGCCCCGCGCGGTGGA
GGCGGCGGCGGCGGCGGCGGCGGTGGCAGCGACGGCCCCGGGCCCGGAGATGGTGGAGCGGAGGGGCCCG
GGGAGGCCCCGCACCGACGGGGAGAACGTATTTACCGGGCAGTCAAAGATCTATTCCTACATGAGCCCGA
ACAAATGCTCTGGAATGCGTTTCCCCCTTCAGGAAGAGAACTCAGTTACACATCACGAAGTCAAATGCCA
GGGGAAACCATTAGCCGGAATCTACAGGAAACGAGAAGAGAAAAGAAATGCTGGGAACGCAGTACGGAGC
GCCATGAAGTCCGAGGAACAGAAGATCAAAGACGCCAGGAAAGGTCCCCTGGTACCTTTTCCAAACCAAA
AATCTGAAGCAGCAGAACCTCCAAAAACTCCACCCTCATCTTGTGATTCCACCAATGCAGCCATCGCCAA
GCAAGCCCTGAAAAAGCCCATCAAGGGCAAACAGGCCCCCCGAAAAAAAGCTCAAGGAAAAACGCAACAG
AATCGCAAACTTACGGATTTCTACCCTGTCCGAAGGAGCTCCAGGAAGAGCAAAGCCGAGCTGCAGTCTG
AAGAAAGGAAAAGAATAGATGAATTGATTGAAAGTGGGAAGGAAGAAGGAATGAAGATTGACCTCATCGA
TGGCAAAGGCAGGGGTGTGATTGCCACCAAGCAGTTCTCCCGGGGTGACTTTGTGGTGGAATACCACGGG
GACCTCATCGAGATCACCGACGCCAAGAAACGGGAGGCTCTGTACGCACAGGACCCTTCCACGGGCTGCT
ACATGTACTATTTTCAGTATCTGAGCAAAACCTACTGCGTGGATGCAACTAGAGAGACAAATCGCCTAGG
AAGACTGATCAATCACAGCAAATGTGGGAACTGCCAAACCAAACTGCACGACATCGACGGCGTACGTCAC
CTCATCCTCATCGCCTCCCGAGACATCGCGGCTGGGGAGGAGCTCCTGTATGACTATGGGGACCGCAGCA
AGGCTTCCATTGAAGCCCACCCGTGGCTGAAGCATTACCCAACTTTCTTGTACAAAGTTGGCATTATAAG
AAAGCATTGCTTATCAATTTGTTGCAACGAACAGGTCACTATCAGTCAAAATAAAATCATTATTTGCCAT
CCAGCTGATATCCCCTATAGTGAGTCGTATTACATGGTCATAGCTGTTTCCTGGCAGCTCTGGCCCGTGT
CTCAAAATCTCTGATGTTACATTGCACAAGATAAAAATATATCATCATGCCTCCTCTAGACCAGCCAGGA
CAGAAATGCCTCGACTTCGCTGCTACCCAAGGTTGCCGGGTGACGCACACCGTGGAAACGGATGAAGGCA
CGAACCCAGTGGACATAAGCCTGTTCGGTTCGTAAGCTGTAATGCAAGTAGCGTATGCGCTCACGCAACT
GGTCCAGAACCTTGACCGAACGCAGCGGTGGTAACGGCGCAGTGGCGGTTTTCATGGCTTGTTATGACTG
TTTTTTTGGGGTACAGTCTATGCCTCGGGCATCCAAGCAGCAAGCGCGTTACGCCGTGGGTCGATGTTTG
ATGTTATGGAGCAGCAACGATGTTACGCAGCAGGGCAGTCGCCCTAAAACAAAGTTAAACATTATGAGGG
AAGCGGTGATCGCCGAAGTATCGACTCAACTATCAGAGGTAGTTGGCGTCATCGAGCGCCATCTCGAACC
GACGTTGCTGGCCGTACATTTGTACGGCTCCGCAGTGGATGGCGGCCTGAAGCCACACAGTGATATTGAT
TTGCTGGTTACGGTGACCGTAAGGCTTGATGAAACAACGCGGCGAGCTTTGATCAACGACCTTTTGGAAA
CTTCGGCTTCCCCTGGAGAGAGCGAGATTCTCCGCGCTGTAGAAGTCACCATTGTTGTGCACGACGACAT
CATTCCGTGGCGTTATCCAGCTAAGCGCGAACTGCAATTTGGAGAATGGCAGCGCAATGACATTCTTGCA
GGTATCTTCGAGCCAGCCACGATCGACATTGATCTGGCTATCTTGCTGACAAAAGCAAGAGAACATAGCG
TTGCCTTGGTAGGTCCAGCGGCGGAGGAACTCTTTGATCCGGTTCCTGAACAGGATCTATTTGAGGCGCT
AAATGAAACCTTAACGCTATGGAACTCGCCGCCCGACTGGGCTGGCGATGAGCGAAATGTAGTGCTTACG
TTGTCCCGCATTTGGTACAGCGCAGTAACCGGCAAAATCGCGCCGAAGGATGTCGCTGCCGACTGGGCAA
TGGAGCGCCTGCCGGCCCAGTATCAGCCCGTCATACTTGAAGCTAGACAGGCTTATCTTGGACAAGAAGA
AGATCGCTTGGCCTCGCGCGCAGATCAGTTGGAAGAATTTGTCCACTACGTGAAAGGCGAGATCACCAAG
GTAGTCGGCAAATAACCCTCGAGCCACCCATGACCAAAATCCCTTAACGTGAGTTACGCGTCGTTC
Features (pLannotate 1.2.2; 12 found; start..end, strand, type, name):
     42..630     +  rep_origin     ori: high-copy-number ColE1/pMB1/pBR322/pUC origin of replication
    813..905     +  CDS            lacI (fragment): lac repressor; lacI; The lac repressor binds to the lac operator to inhibit transcription in E. coli. This inhibition can be relieved by adding lactose or isopropyl-β-D-thiogalactopyranoside (IPTG).
    960..987     -  terminator     rrnB T2 terminator: transcription terminator T2 from the E. coli rrnB gene
   1119..1162    +  terminator     rrnB T1 terminator: Escherichia coli rrnB; transcription terminator T1 from the E. coli rrnB gene
   1209..1245    -  CDS            lacZα (fragment): LacZα fragment of β-galactosidase; lacZ fragment
   1262..1357    +  protein_bind   attL3: mutant version of attL; recombination site for the Gateway® LR reaction LR Clonase™
   1360..2415    +  CDS            Kmt5a: KMT5A_MOUSE - Also known as Setd8. Experimental evidence at protein level: Swiss-Prot protein existence level 1. Protein-lysine N-methyltransferase that monomethylates both histones and non-histone proteins. Specifically monomethylates 'Lys-20' of histone H4 (H4K20me1). H4K20me1 is enriched during mitosis and represents a specific tag for epigenetic transcriptional repression. Mainly functions in euchromatin regions, thereby playing a central role in the silencing of euchromatic genes. Required for cell proliferation, probably by contributing to the maintenance of proper higher-order structure
   2417..2516    -  protein_bind   attL2: mutant version of attL; recombination site for the Gateway® LR reaction LR Clonase™
   2534..2552    -  promoter       T7 promoter: promoter for bacteriophage T7 RNA polymerase
   2742..2765    +  promoter       Pc promoter (fragment): intI1 (promoter lies within the coding sequence); class 1 integron promoter
   2941..2997    +  CDS            GmR (fragment): gentamycin acetyltransferase; aacC1; confers resistance to gentamycin
   3004..3795    +  CDS            SmR: aminoglycoside adenylyltransferase (Murphy, 1985); aadA; confers resistance to spectinomycin and streptomycin
