[The description below was written by a language model from this plasmid's Addgene catalogue record and pLannotate feature annotations shown in this document.]
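Description:
pDONR223_SETD8_WT is a Gateway entry clone built on the Invitrogen pDONR223 backbone and forms part of the Target Accelerator Plasmid Collection. It is maintained in E. coli at high copy from a ColE1/pUC-type origin and selected with spectinomycin through the aadA (SmR) aminoglycoside adenylyltransferase gene, which sits downstream of a class 1 integron Pc promoter fragment. The sequenced record is 3,846 nt. Short lacI, lacZα and GmR fragments in the annotation are backbone remnants rather than functional genes, and rrnB T1 and T2 terminators lie upstream of the cloning site, insulating the insert from read-through transcription.

The payload is the human SETD8 open reading frame (KMT5A, also called PR-Set7 or SET8), which encodes the lysine methyltransferase that monomethylates histone H4 at Lys-20. The automated annotation matched this roughly 1 kb coding sequence to the mouse Kmt5a orthologue, but the catalogue gives the species as human. The name marks the clone as wild type, yet the catalogue lists a P316R mutation; the record does not explain this, so it may be a difference from the reference transcript. The ORF is flanked by attL recombination sites (annotated as attL3 and attL2), has no promoter driving it in this vector, and is in the "open" configuration with no stop codon directly after the insert. LR recombination can therefore move it into destination vectors that supply a promoter and, if wanted, a C-terminal tag. A T7 promoter lies outside the attL2 site on the opposite strand, pointing back toward the insert. The collection was assembled for systematic functional comparison of cancer-associated gene variants, where clones such as this serve as the reference allele.
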