Addgene plasmid #82290: pDONR223_SETD8_WT
Purpose: Gateway Donor vector containing SETD8, part of the Target Accelerator Plasmid Collection.
Depositing lab: Jesse Boehm & William Hahn & David Root. Depositing organization: Broad Institute. Publication: Systematic Functional Interrogation of Rare Cancer Variants Identifies Oncogenic Alleles. Kim E, Ilic N, Shrestha Y, Zou L, Kamburov A, Zhu C, Yang X, Lubonja R, Tran N, Nguyen C, Lawrence MS, Piccioni F, Bagul M, Doench JG, Chouinard CR, Wu X, Hogstrom L, Natoli T, Tamayo P, Horn H, Corsello SM, Lage K, Root DE, Subramanian A, Golub TR, Getz G, Boehm JS, Hahn WC. Cancer Discov. 2016 Jul;6(7):714-26. doi: 10.1158/2159-8290.CD-16-0160. Epub 2016 May 4. PubMed 27147599.
Backbone
  Vector backbone: pDONR223
  Backbone manufacturer: Invitrogen
  Backbone size w/o insert (bp): 2790
  Vector type: Gateway Entry vector
Growth in bacteria
  Bacterial resistance: Spectinomycin, 50 μg/mL
  Growth temperature: 37°C
  Growth strain: DH5alpha
  Copy number: High Copy
Gene/Insert
  Gene/Insert name: SETD8 (alt name: NM_020382.4)
  Species: H. sapiens (human)
  Mutation: P316R
  Entrez Gene: KMT5A (a.k.a. PR-Set7, PR/SET07, SET07, SET8, SETD8)
  Promoter: None
  Cloning method: Gateway Cloning
  Sequencing primers: 5′ M13pUC-fwd; 3′ M13-Rev
Terms and licenses: Academic/Nonprofit Terms; Industry Terms: Not Available to Industry
Depositor comments: Open state: NO stop codon immediately follows insert. Supporting reference: Systematic morphological profiling of human gene and allele function via Cell Painting. Rohban MH, et al. Elife. 2017, Mar 18;6. pii: e24060. PubMed PMID 28315521
How to cite: pDONR223_SETD8_WT was a gift from Jesse Boehm & William Hahn & David Root (Addgene plasmid # 82290 ; http://n2t.net/addgene:82290 ; RRID:Addgene_82290)
