>Addgene plasmid #82290 | pDONR223_SETD8_WT | depositor partial sequence | sequence record 155661 | Insert sequence
ATGGCTAGAGGCAGGAAGATGTCCAAGCCCCGCGCGGTGGAGGCGGCGGCGGCGGCGGCGGCGGTGGCAG
CGACGGCCCCGGGCCCGGAGATGGTGGAGCGGAGGGGCCCGGGGAGGCCCCGCACCGACGGGGAGAACGT
ATTTACCGGGCAGTCAAAGATCTATTCCTACATGAGCCCGAACAAATGCTCTGGAATGCGTTTCCCCCTT
CAGGAAGAGAACTCAGTTACACATCACGAAGTCAAATGCCAGGGGAAACCATTAGCCGGAATCTACAGGA
AACGAGAAGAGAAAAGAAATGCTGGGAACGCAGTACGGAGCGCCATGAAGTCCGAGGAACAGAAGATCAA
AGACGCCAGGAAAGGTCCCCTGGTACCTTTTCCAAACCAAAAATCTGAAGCAGCAGAACCTCCAAAAACT
CCACCCTCATCTGTGATTCCACCAATGCAGCCATCGCCAAGCAAGCCCTGAAAAAGCCCATCAAGGGCAA
ACAGGCCCCCCGAAAAAAAGCTCAAGGAAAAACGCAACAGAATCGCAAACTTACGGATTTCTACCCTGTC
CGAAGGAGCTCCAGGAAGAGCAAAGCCGAGCTGCAGTCTGAAGAAAGGAAAAGAATAGATGAATTGATTG
AAAGTGGGAAGGAAGAAGGAATGAAGATTGACCTCATCGATGGCAAAGGCAGGGGTGTGATTGCCACCAA
GCAGTTCTCCCGGGGTGACTTTGTGGTGGAATACCACGGGGACCTCATCGAGATCACCGACGCCAAGAAA
CGGGAGGCTCTGTACGCACAGGACCCTTCCACGGGCTGCTACATGTACTATTTTCAGTATCTGAGCAAAA
CCTACTGCGTGGATGCAACTAGAGAGACAAATCGCCTAGGAAGACTGATCAATCACAGCAAATGTGGGAA
CTGCCAAACCAAACTGCACGACATCGACGGCGTACGTCACCTCATCCTCATCGCCTCCCGAGACATCGCG
GCTGGGGAGGAGCTCCTGTATGACTATGGGGACCGCAGCAAGGCTTCCATTGAAGCCCACCCGTGGCTGA
AGCAT
